>Addgene plasmid #105171 | p119 (FUGW-UbCp-rtTA3) | addgene full sequence | sequence record 201223 | Addgene NGS Result
GTCGACGGATCGGGAGATCTCCCGATCCCCTATGGTGCACTCTCAGTACAATCTGCTCTGATGCCGCATA
GTTAAGCCAGTATCTGCTCCCTGCTTGTGTGTTGGAGGTCGCTGAGTAGTGCGCGAGCAAAATTTAAGCT
ACAACAAGGCAAGGCTTGACCGACAATTGCATGAAGAATCTGCTTAGGGTTAGGCGTTTTGCGCTGCTTC
GCGATGTACGGGCCAGATATACGCGTTGACATTGATTATTGACTAGTTATTAATAGTAATCAATTACGGG
GTCATTAGTTCATAGCCCATATATGGAGTTCCGCGTTACATAACTTACGGTAAATGGCCCGCCTGGCTGA
CCGCCCAACGACCCCCGCCCATTGACGTCAATAATGACGTATGTTCCCATAGTAACGCCAATAGGGACTT
TCCATTGACGTCAATGGGTGGAGTATTTACGGTAAACTGCCCACTTGGCAGTACATCAAGTGTATCATAT
GCCAAGTACGCCCCCTATTGACGTCAATGACGGTAAATGGCCCGCCTGGCATTATGCCCAGTACATGACC
TTATGGGACTTTCCTACTTGGCAGTACATCTACGTATTAGTCATCGCTATTACCATGGTGATGCGGTTTT
GGCAGTACATCAATGGGCGTGGATAGCGGTTTGACTCACGGGGATTTCCAAGTCTCCACCCCATTGACGT
CAATGGGAGTTTGTTTTGGCACCAAAATCAACGGGACTTTCCAAAATGTCGTAACAACTCCGCCCCATTG
ACGCAAATGGGCGGTAGGCGTGTACGGTGGGAGGTCTATATAAGCAGCGCGTTTTGCCTGTACTGGGTCT
CTCTGGTTAGACCAGATCTGAGCCTGGGAGCTCTCTGGCTAACTAGGGAACCCACTGCTTAAGCCTCAAT
AAAGCTTGCCTTGAGTGCTTCAAGTAGTGTGTGCCCGTCTGTTGTGTGACTCTGGTAACTAGAGATCCCT
CAGACCCTTTTAGTCAGTGTGGAAAATCTCTAGCAGTGGCGCCCGAACAGGGACTTGAAAGCGAAAGGGA
AACCAGAGGAGCTCTCTCGACGCAGGACTCGGCTTGCTGAAGCGCGCACGGCAAGAGGCGAGGGGCGGCG
ACTGGTGAGTACGCCAAAAATTTTGACTAGCGGAGGCTAGAAGGAGAGAGATGGGTGCGAGAGCGTCAGT
ATTAAGCGGGGGAGAATTAGATCGCGATGGGAAAAAATTCGGTTAAGGCCAGGGGGAAAGAAAAAATATA
AATTAAAACATATAGTATGGGCAAGCAGGGAGCTAGAACGATTCGCAGTTAATCCTGGCCTGTTAGAAAC
ATCAGAAGGCTGTAGACAAATACTGGGACAGCTACAACCATCCCTTCAGACAGGATCAGAAGAACTTAGA
TCATTATATAATACAGTAGCAACCCTCTATTGTGTGCATCAAAGGATAGAGATAAAAGACACCAAGGAAG
CTTTAGACAAGATAGAGGAAGAGCAAAACAAAAGTAAGACCACCGCACAGCAAGCGGCCGCTGATCTTCA
GACCTGGAGGAGGAGATATGAGGGACAATTGGAGAAGTGAATTATATAAATATAAAGTAGTAAAAATTGA
ACCATTAGGAGTAGCACCCACCAAGGCAAAGAGAAGAGTGGTGCAGAGAGAAAAAAGAGCAGTGGGAATA
GGAGCTTTGTTCCTTGGGTTCTTGGGAGCAGCAGGAAGCACTATGGGCGCAGCGTCAATGACGCTGACGG
TACAGGCCAGACAATTATTGTCTGGTATAGTGCAGCAGCAGAACAATTTGCTGAGGGCTATTGAGGCGCA
ACAGCATCTGTTGCAACTCACAGTCTGGGGCATCAAGCAGCTCCAGGCAAGAATCCTGGCTGTGGAAAGA
TACCTAAAGGATCAACAGCTCCTGGGGATTTGGGGTTGCTCTGGAAAACTCATTTGCACCACTGCTGTGC
CTTGGAATGCTAGTTGGAGTAATAAATCTCTGGAACAGATTTGGAATCACACGACCTGGATGGAGTGGGA
CAGAGAAATTAACAATTACACAAGCTTAATACACTCCTTAATTGAAGAATCGCAAAACCAGCAAGAAAAG
AATGAACAAGAATTATTGGAATTAGATAAATGGGCAAGTTTGTGGAATTGGTTTAACATAACAAATTGGC
TGTGGTATATAAAATTATTCATAATGATAGTAGGAGGCTTGGTAGGTTTAAGAATAGTTTTTGCTGTACT
TTCTATAGTGAATAGAGTTAGGCAGGGATATTCACCATTATCGTTTCAGACCCACCTCCCAACCCCGAGG
GGACCCGACAGGCCCGAAGGAATAGAAGAAGAAGGTGGAGAGAGAGACAGAGACAGATCCATTCGATTAG
TGAACGGATCGGCACTGCGTGCGCCAATTCTGCAGACAAATGGCAGTATTCATCCACAATTTTAAAAGAA
AAGGGGGGATTGGGGGGTACAGTGCAGGGGAAAGAATAGTAGACATAATAGCAACAGACATACAAACTAA
AGAATTACAAAAACAAATTACAAAAATTCAAAATTTTCGGGTTTATTACAGGGACAGCAGAGATCCAGTT
TGGTTAATTAACCCGTGTCGGCTCCAGATCTGGCCTCCGCGCCGGGTTTTGGCGCCTCCCGCGGGCGCCC
CCCTCCTCACGGCGAGCGCTGCCACGTCAGACGAAGGGCGCAGCGAGCGTCCTGATCCTTCCGCCCGGAC
GCTCAGGACAGCGGCCCGCTGCTCATAAGACTCGGCCTTAGAACCCCAGTATCAGCAGAAGGACATTTTA
GGACGGGACTTGGGTGACTCTAGGGCACTGGTTTTCTTTCCAGAGAGCGGAACAGGCGAGGAAAAGTAGT
CCCTTCTCGGCGATTCTGCGGAGGGATCTCCGTGGGGCGGTGAACGCCGATGATTATATAAGGACGCGCC
GGGTGTGGCACAGCTAGTTCCGTCGCAGCCGGGATTTGGGTCGCGGTTCTTGTTTGTGGATCGCTGTGAT
CGTCACTTGGTGAGTAGCGGGCTGCTGGGCTGGCCGGGGCTTTCGTGGCCGCCGGGCCGCTCGGTGGGAC
GGAAGCGTGTGGAGAGACCGCCAAGGGCTGTAGTCTGGGTCCGCGAGCAAGGTTGCCCTGAACTGGGGGT
TGGGGGGAGCGCAGCAAAATGGCGGCTGTTCCCGAGTCTTGAATGGAAGACGCTTGTGAGGCGGGCTGTG
AGGTCGTTGAAACAAGGTGGGGGGCATGGTGGGCGGCAAGAACCCAAGGTCTTGAGGCCTTCGCTAATGC
GGGAAAGCTCTTATTCGGGTGAGATGGGCTGGGGCACCATCTGGGGACCCTGACGTGAAGTTTGTCACTG
ACTGGAGAACTCGGTTTGTCGTCTGTTGCGGGGGCGGCAGTTATGGCGGTGCCGTTGGGCAGTGCACCCG
TACCTTTGGGAGCGCGCGCCCTCGTCGTGTCGTGACGTCACCCGTTCTGTTGGCTTATAATGCAGGGTGG
GGCCACCTGCCGGTAGGTGTGCGGTAGGCTTTTCTCCGTCGCAGGACGCAGGGTTCGGGCCTAGGGTAGG
CTCTCCTGAATCGACAGGCGCCGGACCTCTGGTGAGGGGAGGGATAAGTGAGGCGTCAGTTTCTTTGGTC
GGTTTTATGTACCTATCTTCTTAAGTAGCTGAAGCTCCGGTTTTGAACTATGCGCTCGGGGTTGGCGAGT
GTGTTTTGTGAAGTTTTTTAGGCACCTTTTGAAATGTAATCATTTGGGTCAATATGTAATTTTCAGTGTT
AGACTAGTAAATTGTCCGCTAAATTCTGGCCGTTTTTGGCTTTTTTGTTAGACAGGCCACCATGTCTAGG
CTGGACAAGAGCAAAGTCATAAACGGAGCTCTGGAATTACTCAATGGTGTCGGTATCGAAGGCCTGACGA
CAAGGAAACTCGCTCAAAAGCTGGGAGTTGAGCAGCCTACCCTGTACTGGCACGTGAAGAACAAGCGGGC
CCTGCTCGATGCCCTGCCAATCGAGATGCTGGACAGGCATCATACCCACTTCTGCCCCCTGGAAGGCGAG
TCATGGCAAGACTTTCTGCGGAACAACGCCAAGTCATACCGCTGTGCTCTCCTCTCACATCGCGACGGGG
CTAAAGTGCATCTCGGCACCCGCCCAACAGAGAAACAGTACGAAACCCTGGAAAATCAGCTCGCGTTCCT
GTGTCAGCAAGGCTTCTCCCTGGAGAACGCACTGTACGCTCTGTCCGCCGTGGGCCACTTTACACTGGGC
TGCGTATTGGAGGAACAGGAGCATCAAGTAGCAAAAGAGGAAAGAGAGACACCTACCACCGATTCTATGC
CCCCACTTCTGAGACAAGCAATTGAGCTGTTCGACCGGCAGGGAGCCGAACCTGCCTTCCTTTTCGGCCT
GGAACTAATCATATGTGGCCTGGAGAAACAGCTAAAGTGCGAAAGCGGCGGGCCGACCGACGCCCTTGAC
GATTTTGACTTAGACATGCTCCCAGCCGATGCCCTTGACGATTTTGACCTTGACATGCTCCCCGGGTAAC
GATATCAAGCTTATCGATAATCAACCTCTGGATTACAAAATTTGTGAAAGATTGACTGGTATTCTTAACT
ATGTTGCTCCTTTTACGCTATGTGGATACGCTGCTTTAATGCCTTTGTATCATGCTATTGCTTCCCGTAT
GGCTTTCATTTTCTCCTCCTTGTATAAATCCTGGTTGCTGTCTCTTTATGAGGAGTTGTGGCCCGTTGTC
AGGCAACGTGGCGTGGTGTGCACTGTGTTTGCTGACGCAACCCCCACTGGTTGGGGCATTGCCACCACCT
GTCAGCTCCTTTCCGGGACTTTCGCTTTCCCCCTCCCTATTGCCACGGCGGAACTCATCGCCGCCTGCCT
TGCCCGCTGCTGGACAGGGGCTCGGCTGTTGGGCACTGACAATTCCGTGGTGTTGTCGGGGAAATCATCG
TCCTTTCCTTGGCTGCTCGCCTGTGTTGCCACCTGGATTCTGCGCGGGACGTCCTTCTGCTACGTCCCTT
CGGCCCTCAATCCAGCGGACCTTCCTTCCCGCGGCCTGCTGCCGGCTCTGCGGCCTCTTCCGCGTCTTCG
CCTTCGCCCTCAGACGAGTCGGATCTCCCTTTGGGCCGCCTCCCCGCATCGATACCGTCGACCTCGAGAC
CTAGAAAAACATGGAGCAATCACAAGTAGCAATACAGCAGCTACCAATGCTGATTGTGCCTGGCTAGAAG
CACAAGAGGAGGAGGAGGTGGGTTTTCCAGTCACACCTCAGGTACCTTTAAGACCAATGACTTACAAGGC
AGCTGTAGATCTTAGCCACTTTTTAAAAGAAAAGGGGGGACTGGAAGGGCTAATTCACTCCCAACGAAGA
CAAGATATCCTTGATCTGTGGATCTACCACACACAAGGCTACTTCCCTGATTGGCAGAACTACACACCAG
GGCCAGGGATCAGATATCCACTGACCTTTGGATGGTGCTACAAGCTAGTACCAGTTGAGCAAGAGAAGGT
AGAAGAAGCCAATGAAGGAGAGAACACCCGCTTGTTACACCCTGTGAGCCTGCATGGGATGGATGACCCG
GAGAGAGAAGTATTAGAGTGGAGGTTTGACAGCCGCCTAGCATTTCATCACATGGCCCGAGAGCTGCATC
CGGACTGTACTGGGTCTCTCTGGTTAGACCAGATCTGAGCCTGGGAGCTCTCTGGCTAACTAGGGAACCC
ACTGCTTAAGCCTCAATAAAGCTTGCCTTGAGTGCTTCAAGTAGTGTGTGCCCGTCTGTTGTGTGACTCT
GGTAACTAGAGATCCCTCAGACCCTTTTAGTCAGTGTGGAAAATCTCTAGCAGGGCCCGTTTAAACCCGC
TGATCAGCCTCGACTGTGCCTTCTAGTTGCCAGCCATCTGTTGTTTGCCCCTCCCCCGTGCCTTCCTTGA
CCCTGGAAGGTGCCACTCCCACTGTCCTTTCCTAATAAAATGAGGAAATTGCATCGCATTGTCTGAGTAG
GTGTCATTCTATTCTGGGGGGTGGGGTGGGGCAGGACAGCAAGGGGGAGGATTGGGAAGACAATAGCAGG
CATGCTGGGGATGCGGTGGGCTCTATGGCTTCTGAGGCGGAAAGAACCAGCTGGGGCTCTAGGGGGTATC
CCC
[124 nt withheld, positions 6164-6287]
C
[91 nt withheld, positions 6289-6379]
A
[49 nt withheld, positions 6381-6429]
CCTTTGACGTTGGAGTCCACGTTCTTT
[37 nt withheld, positions 6457-6493]
ACCCTATCTCGGTCTATTCTTTTGATTTATAAGGGATTTTGCCGATTTCGGCCTATTGGTTAAAAAATGA
GCTGATTTAACAAAAATTTAACGCGAATTAATTCTGTGGAATGTGTGTCAGTTAGGGTGTGGAAAGTCCC
CAGGCTCCCCAGCAGGCAGAAGTATGCAAAGCATGCATCTCAATTAGTCAGCAACCAGGTGTGGAAAGTC
CCCAGGCTCCCCAGCAGGCAGAAGTATGCAAAGCATGCATCTCAATTAGTCAGCAACCATAGTCCCGCCC
CTAACTCCGCCCATCCCGCCCCTAACTCCGCCCAGTTCCGCCCATTCTCCGCCCCATGGCTGACTAATTT
TTTTTATTTATGCAGAGGCCGAGGCCGCCTCTGCCTCTGAGCTATTCCAGAAGTAGTGAGGAGGCTTTTT
TGGAGGCCTAGGCTTTTGCAAAAAGCTCCCGGGAGCTTGTATATCCATTTTCGGATCTGATCAGCACGTG
TTGACAATTAATCATCGGCATAGTATATCGGCATAGTATAATACGACAAGGTGAGGAACTAAACCATGGC
CAAGTTGACCAGTGCCGTTCCGGTGCTCACCGCGCGCGACGTCGCCGGAGCGGTCGAGTTCTGGACCGAC
CGGCTCGGGTTCTCCCGGGACTTCGTGGAGGACGACTTCGCCGGTGTGGTCCGGGACGACGTGACCCTGT
TCATCAGCGCGGTCCAGGACCAGGTGGTGCCGGACAACACCCTGGCCTGGGTGTGGGTGCGCGGCCTGGA
CGAGCTGTACGCCGAGTGGTCGGAGGTCGTGTCCACGAACTTCCGGGACGCCTCCGGGCCGGCCATGACC
GAGATCGGCGAGCAGCCGTGGGGGCGGGAGTTCGCCCTGCGCGACCCGGCCGGCAACTGCGTGCACTTCG
TGGCCGAGGAGCAGGACTGACACGTGCTACGAGATTTCGATTCCACCGCCGCCTTCTATGAAAGGTTGGG
CTTCGGAATCGTTTTCCGGGACGCCGGCTGGATGATCCTCCAGCGCGGGGATCTCATGCTGGAGTTCTTC
GCCCACCCCAACTTGTTTATTGCAGCTTATAATGGTTACAAATAAAGCAATAGCATCACAAATTTCACAA
ATAAAGCATTTTTTTCACTGCATTCTAGTTGTGGTTTGTCCAAACTCATCAATGTATCTTATCATGTCTG
TATACCGTCGACCTCTAGCTAGAGCTTGGCGTAATCATGGTCATAGCTGTTTCCTGTGTGAAATTGTTAT
CCGCTCACAATTCCACACAACATACGAGCCGGAAGCATAAAGTGTAAAGCCTGGGGTGCCTAATGAGTGA
GCTAACTCACATTAATTGCGTTGCGCTCACTGCCCGCTTTCCAGTCGGGAAACCTGTCGTGCCAGCTGCA
TTAATGAATCGGCCAACGCGCGGGGAGAGGCGGTTTGCGTATTGGGCGCTCTTCCGCTTCCTCGCTCACT
GACTCGCTGCGCTCGGTCGTTCGGCTGCGGCGAGCGGTATCAGCTCACTCAAAGGCGGTAATACGGTTAT
CCACAGAATCAGGGGATAACGCAGGAAAGAACATGTGAGCAAAAGGCCAGCAAAAGGCCAGGAACCGTAA
AAAGGCCGCGTTGCTGGCGTTTTTCCATAGGCTCCGCCCCCCTGACGAGCATCACAAAAATCGACGCTCA
AGTCAGAGGTGGCGAAACCCGACAGGACTATAAAGATACCAGGCGTTTCCCCCTGGAAGCTCCCTCGTGC
GCTCTCCTGTTCCGACCCTGCCGCTTACCGGATACCTGTCCGCCTTTCTCCCTTCGGGAAGCGTGGCGCT
TTCTCATAGCTCACGCTGTAGGTATCTCAGTTCGGTGTAGGTCGTTCGCTCCAAGCTGGGCTGTGTGCAC
GAACCCCCCGTTCAGCCCGACCGCTGCGCCTTATCCGGTAACTATCGTCTTGAGTCCAACCCGGTAAGAC
ACGACTTATCGCCACTGGCAGCAGCCACTGGTAACAGGATTAGCAGAGCGAGGTATGTAGGCGGTGCTAC
AGAGTTCTTGAAGTGGTGGCCTAACTACGGCTACACTAGAAGAACAGTATTTGGTATCTGCGCTCTGCTG
AAGCCAGTTACCTTCGGAAAAAGAGTTGGTAGCTCTTGATCCGGCAAACAAACCACCGCTGGTAGCGGTG
GTTTTTTTGTTTGCAAGCAGCAGATTACGCGCAGAAAAAAAGGATCTCAAGAAGATCCTTTGATCTTTTC
TACGGGGTCTGACGCTCAGTGGAACGAAAACTCACGTTAAGGGATTTTGGTCATGAGATTATCAAAAAGG
ATCTTCACCTAGATCCTTTTAAATTAAAAATGAAGTTTTAAATCAATCTAAAGTATATATGAGTAAACTT
GGTCTGACAGTTACCAATGCTTAATCAGTGAGGCACCTATCTCAGCGATCTGTCTATTTCGTTCATCCAT
AGTTGCCTGACTCCCCGTCGTGTAGATAACTACGATACGGGAGGGCTTACCATCTGGCCCCAGTGCTGCA
ATGATACCGCGAGACCCACGCTCACCGGCTCCAGATTTATCAGCAATAAACCAGCCAGCCGGAAGGGCCG
AGCGCAGAAGTGGTCCTGCAACTTTATCCGCCTCCATCCAGTCTATTAATTGTTGCCGGGAAGCTAGAGT
AAGTAGTTCGCCAGTTAATAGTTTGCGCAACGTTGTTGCCATTGCTACAGGCATCGTGGTGTCACGCTCG
TCGTTTGGTATGGCTTCATTCAGCTCCGGTTCCCAACGATCAAGGCGAGTTACATGATCCCCCATGTTGT
GCAAAAAAGCGGTTAGCTCCTTCGGTCCTCCGATCGTTGTCAGAAGTAAGTTGGCCGCAGTGTTATCACT
CATGGTTATGGCAGCACTGCATAATTCTCTTACTGTCATGCCATCCGTAAGATGCTTTTCTGTGACTGGT
GAGTACTCAACCAAGTCATTCTGAGAATAGTGTATGCGGCGACCGAGTTGCTCTTGCCCGGCGTCAATAC
GGGATAATACCGCGCCACATAGCAGAACTTTAAAAGTGCTCATCATTGGAAAACGTTCTTCGGGGCGAAA
ACTCTCAAGGATCTTACCGCTGTTGAGATCCAGTTCGATGTAACCCACTCGTGCACCCAACTGATCTTCA
GCATCTTTTACTTTCACCAGCGTTTCTGGGTGAGCAAAAACAGGAAGGCAAAATGCCGCAAAAAAGGGAA
TAAGGGCGACACGGAAATGTTGAATACTCATACTCTTCCTTTTTCAATATTATTGAAGCATTTATCAGGG
TTATTGTCTCATGAGCGGATACATATTTGAATGTATTTAGAAAAATAAACAAATAGGGGTTCCGCGCACA
TTTCCCCGAAAAGTGCCACCTGAC
Features (pLannotate 1.2.2; 30 found; start..end, strand, type, name):
     31..83      -  misc_feature   bom (fragment): basis of mobility region from pBR322
    238..617     +  enhancer       CMV enhancer: human cytomegalovirus immediate early enhancer
    618..817     +  promoter       CMV promoter: human cytomegalovirus (CMV) immediate early promoter
    835..1015    +  LTR            5' LTR (truncated): truncated 5' long terminal repeat (LTR) from HIV-1
   1062..1187    +  misc_feature   HIV-1 Ψ: packaging signal of human immunodeficiency virus type 1
   1171..1534    +  CDS            HIV-1 gag (fragment): gag protein from human immunodeficiency virus 1; gag
   1680..1913    +  misc_feature   RRE: The Rev response element (RRE) of HIV-1 allows for Rev-dependent mRNA export from the nucleus to the cytoplasm.
   2290..2390    +  CDS            Rev (fragment): human immunodeficiency virus 1 (HIV-1) Rev protein; rev; enhances nuclear export of unspliced and incompletely spliced viral mRNAs
   2440..2557    +  misc_feature   cPPT/CTS: central polypurine tract and central termination sequence of HIV-1
   2622..3833    +  promoter       UbC promoter: human ubiquitin C promoter
   3842..4549    +  CDS            rtTA3: reverse tetracycline transactivator 3 activates expression from Tet-responsive promoters in the presence of doxycycline
   4550..4569    +  misc_feature   MCS (fragment): pBluescript multiple cloning site
   4569..5157    +  misc_feature   WPRE: woodchuck hepatitis virus posttranscriptional regulatory element
   5094..5675    +  CDS            nef (fragment): NEF_HV1H2 - Experimental evidence at protein level: Swiss-Prot protein existence level 1. Extracellular Nef protein targets CD4(+) T-lymphocytes for apoptosis by interacting with CXCR4 surface receptors. From Human immunodeficiency virus type 1 group M subtype B (isolate HXB2) (HIV-1).
   5682..5862    +  LTR            5' LTR (truncated): truncated 5' long terminal repeat (LTR) from HIV-1
   5894..6118    +  polyA_signal   bGH poly(A) signal: bovine growth hormone polyadenylation signal
   6122..6143    +  promoter       SV40 promoter (fragment): SV40 enhancer and early promoter
   6164..6592    +  rep_origin     f1 ori (sequence partly withheld): f1 bacteriophage origin of replication; arrow indicates direction of (+) strand synthesis
   6606..6935    +  promoter       SV40 promoter: SV40 enhancer and early promoter
   6983..7030    +  promoter       EM7 promoter: synthetic bacterial promoter&nbsp
   7049..7423    +  CDS            BleoR: antibiotic-binding protein; Sh ble from Streptoalloteichus hindustanus; confers resistance to bleomycin, phleomycin, and Zeocin™
   7433..7558    +  CDS            ble (fragment): BLE_KLEPN - Experimental evidence at protein level: Swiss-Prot protein existence level 1. Binding protein with a strong affinity to the bleomycin family of antibiotics. Binds to CL990; an antimitotic-antibiotic compound. From Klebsiella pneumoniae.
   7553..7674    +  polyA_signal   SV40 poly(A) signal: SV40 polyadenylation signal
   7747..7763    -  protein_bind   lac operator: The lac repressor binds to the lac operator to inhibit transcription in E. coli. This inhibition can be relieved by adding lactose or isopropyl-β-D-thiogalactopyranoside (IPTG). lac repressor encoded by lacI
   7771..7801    -  promoter       lac promoter: promoter for the E. coli lac operon
   7816..7837    -  protein_bind   CAP binding site: CAP binding activates transcription in the presence of cAMP. E. coli catabolite activator protein
   7850..7942    -  CDS            lacI (fragment): lac repressor; lacI; The lac repressor binds to the lac operator to inhibit transcription in E. coli. This inhibition can be relieved by adding lactose or isopropyl-β-D-thiogalactopyranoside (IPTG).
   8125..8713    -  rep_origin     ori: high-copy-number ColE1/pMB1/pBR322/pUC origin of replication
   8884..9744    -  CDS            AmpR: β-lactamase; bla; confers resistance to ampicillin, carbenicillin, and related antibiotics
   9745..9849    -  promoter       AmpR promoter: bla
