[The description below was written by a language model from this plasmid's Addgene catalogue record and pLannotate feature annotations shown in this document.]
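Description:
p119 (FUGW-UbCp-rtTA3) is an HIV-1-based lentiviral transfer plasmid built on the FUGW backbone, designed for mammalian expression and synthetic biology applications. The sequenced record is 9,877 nt. It is propagated in E. coli through a high-copy ColE1/pUC-type origin with ampicillin resistance (AmpR under its own bla promoter), and it also carries an f1 phage origin. A Zeocin/bleomycin resistance gene (BleoR) driven by tandem SV40 and EM7 promoters, with an SV40 poly(A) signal, sits in the plasmid backbone. As the record notes, this marker lies outside the LTRs, so it is not packaged into virus and cannot be used to select transduced cells.

The viral cassette begins with a CMV enhancer/promoter fused to a truncated 5' LTR, which drives transcription of the genomic RNA in packaging cells. It is followed by the Ψ packaging signal with a partial gag fragment, the Rev response element for Rev-dependent nuclear export, and the cPPT/CTS, which aids nuclear import of the reverse-transcribed genome. Downstream, the human ubiquitin C promoter drives constitutive expression of rtTA3, the reverse tetracycline transactivator that activates Tet-responsive promoters when doxycycline is present. A WPRE follows the coding sequence to enhance transcript processing and expression, and the cassette ends with a truncated 3' LTR and a bGH poly(A) signal.

The construct supplies the Tet-On activator component by stable lentiviral integration, so that a separately delivered Tet-responsive gene can be induced with doxycycline. It was deposited in connection with work on synthetic RNA-based immunomodulatory gene circuits for cancer immunotherapy, though the record does not detail its specific role there.
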