Addgene plasmid #105171: p119 (FUGW-UbCp-rtTA3)
Purpose: ubiquitin C promoter drives rtTA3 expression
Depositing lab: Timothy Lu. Depositing organization: Massachusetts Institute of Technology. Publication: Synthetic RNA-Based Immunomodulatory Gene Circuits for Cancer Immunotherapy. Nissim L, Wu MR, Pery E, Binder-Nissim A, Suzuki HI, Stupp D, Wehrspaun C, Tabach Y, Sharp PA, Lu TK. Cell. 2017 Nov 16;171(5):1138-1150.e15. doi: 10.1016/j.cell.2017.09.049. Epub 2017 Oct 19. PubMed 29056342.
Backbone
  Vector backbone: FUGW
  Backbone size w/o insert (bp): 9000
  Vector type: Mammalian Expression, Lentiviral, Synthetic Biology
  Selectable markers: Zeo marker is outside the LTRs and will not be packaged into virus.
Growth in bacteria
  Bacterial resistance: Ampicillin, 100 μg/mL
  Growth temperature: 37°C
  Growth strain: NEB Stable
  Copy number: Unknown
Gene/Insert
  Gene/Insert name: UbCp-rtTA3
Terms and licenses: Academic/Nonprofit Terms; Industry Terms: Not Available to Industry
How to cite: p119 (FUGW-UbCp-rtTA3) was a gift from Timothy Lu (Addgene plasmid # 105171 ; http://n2t.net/addgene:105171 ; RRID:Addgene_105171)
